>Addgene plasmid #90661 | DYNLL1 A8.5 gRNA | addgene full sequence | sequence record 183351 | Addgene NGS Result
GAAGCGGAAGAGCGCCCAATACGCAAACCGCCTCTCCCCGCGCGTTGGCCGATTCATTAATGCAGCTGGC
ACGACAGGTTTCCCGACTGGAAAGCGGGCAGTGAGCGCAACGCAATTAATGTGAGTTAGCTCACTCATTA
GGCACCCCAGGCTTTACACTTTATGCTTCCGGCTCGTATGTTGTGTGGAATTGTGAGCGGATAACAATTT
CACACAGGAAACAGCTATGACCATGATTACGCCAAGCGCGCAATTAACCCTCACTAAAGGGAACAAAAGC
TGGAGCTGCAAGCTTAATGTAGTCTTATGCAATACTCTTGTAGTCTTGCAACATGGTAACGATGAGTTAG
CAACATGCCTTACAAGGAGAGAAAAAGCACCGTGCATGCCGATTGGTGGAAGTAAGGTGGTACGATCGTG
CCTTATTAGGAAGGCAACAGACGGGTCTGACATGGATTGGACGAACCACTGAATTGCCGCATTGCAGAGA
TATTGTATTTAAGTGCCTAGCTCGATACATAAACGGGTCTCTCTGGTTAGACCAGATCTGAGCCTGGGAG
CTCTCTGGCTAACTAGGGAACCCACTGCTTAAGCCTCAATAAAGCTTGCCTTGAGTGCTTCAAGTAGTGT
GTGCCCGTCTGTTGTGTGACTCTGGTAACTAGAGATCCCTCAGACCCTTTTAGTCAGTGTGGAAAATCTC
TAGCAGTGGCGCCCGAACAGGGACTTGAAAGCGAAAGGGAAACCAGAGGAGCTCTCTCGACGCAGGACTC
GGCTTGCTGAAGCGCGCACGGCAAGAGGCGAGGGGCGGCGACTGGTGAGTACGCCAAAAATTTTGACTAG
CGGAGGCTAGAAGGAGAGAGATGGGTGCGAGAGCGTCAGTATTAAGCGGGGGAGAATTAGATCGCGATGG
GAAAAAATTCGGTTAAGGCCAGGGGGAAAGAAAAAATATAAATTAAAACATATAGTATGGGCAAGCAGGG
AGCTAGAACGATTCGCAGTTAATCCTGGCCTGTTAGAAACATCAGAAGGCTGTAGACAAATACTGGGACA
GCTACAACCATCCCTTCAGACAGGATCAGAAGAACTTAGATCATTATATAATACAGTAGCAACCCTCTAT
TGTGTGCATCAAAGGATAGAGATAAAAGACACCAAGGAAGCTTTAGACAAGATAGAGGAAGAGCAAAACA
AAAGTAAGACCACCGCACAGCAAGCGGCCGCTGATCTTCAGACCTGGAGGAGGAGATATGAGGGACAATT
GGAGAAGTGAATTATATAAATATAAAGTAGTAAAAATTGAACCATTAGGAGTAGCACCCACCAAGGCAAA
GAGAAGAGTGGTGCAGAGAGAAAAAAGAGCAGTGGGAATAGGAGCTTTGTTCCTTGGGTTCTTGGGAGCA
GCAGGAAGCACTATGGGCGCAGCGTCAATGACGCTGACGGTACAGGCCAGACAATTATTGTCTGGTATAG
TGCAGCAGCAGAACAATTTGCTGAGGGCTATTGAGGCGCAACAGCATCTGTTGCAACTCACAGTCTGGGG
CATCAAGCAGCTCCAGGCAAGAATCCTGGCTGTGGAAAGATACCTAAAGGATCAACAGCTCCTGGGGATT
TGGGGTTGCTCTGGAAAACTCATTTGCACCACTGCTGTGCCTTGGAATGCTAGTTGGAGTAATAAATCTC
TGGAACAGATTTGGAATCACACGACCTGGATGGAGTGGGACAGAGAAATTAACAATTACACAAGCTTAAT
ACACTCCTTAATTGAAGAATCGCAAAACCAGCAAGAAAAGAATGAACAAGAATTATTGGAATTAGATAAA
TGGGCAAGTTTGTGGAATTGGTTTAACATAACAAATTGGCTGTGGTATATAAAATTATTCATAATGATAG
TAGGAGGCTTGGTAGGTTTAAGAATAGTTTTTGCTGTACTTTCTATAGTGAATAGAGTTAGGCAGGGATA
TTCACCATTATCGTTTCAGACCCACCTCCCAACCCCGAGGGGACCCAGAGAGGGCCTATTTCCCATGATT
CCTTCATATTTGCATATACGATACAAGGCTGTTAGAGAGATAATTAGAATTAATTTGACTGTAAACACAA
AGATATTAGTACAAAATACGTGACGTAGAAAGTAATAATTTCTTGGGTAGTTTGCAGTTTTAAAATTATG
TTTTAAAATGGACTATCATATGCTTACCGTAACTTGAAAGTATTTCGATTTCTTGGCTTTATATATCTTG
TGGAAAGGACGAAACACCGCCACCTGGCATTGCATCGTGGTTTAAGAGCTATGCTGGAAACAGCATAGCA
AGTTTAAATAAGGCTAGTCCGTTATCAACTTGAAAAAGTGGCACCGAGTCGGTGCTTTTTTTGAATTCTA
GATCTTGAGACAAATGGCAGTATTCATCCACAATTTTAAAAGAAAAGGGGGGATTGGGGGGTACAGTGCA
GGGGAAAGAATAGTAGACATAATAGCAACAGACATACAAACTAAAGAATTACAAAAACAAATTACAAAAA
TTCAAAATTTTCGGGTTTATTACAGGGACAGCAGAGATCCACTTTGGCGCCGGCTCGAGTGGCTCCGGTG
CCCGTCAGTGGGCAGAGCGCACATCGCCCACAGTCCCCGAGAAGTTGGGGGGAGGGGTCGGCAATTGAAC
CGGTGCCTAGAGAAGGTGGCGCGGGGTAAACTGGGAAAGTGATGTCGTGTACTGGCTCCGCCTTTTTCCC
GAGGGTGGGGGAGAACCGTATATAAGTGCAGTAGTCGCCGTGAACGTTCTTTTTCGCAACGGGTTTGCCG
CCAGAACACAGGTGTCGTGACGCGGGATCCGCCACCATGACCGAGTACAAGCCCACGGTGCGCCTCGCCA
CCCGCGACGACGTCCCCAGGGCCGTACGCACCCTCGCCGCCGCGTTCGCCGACTACCCCGCCACGCGCCA
CACCGTCGATCCGGACCGCCACATCGAGCGGGTCACCGAGCTGCAAGAACTCTTCCTCACGCGCGTCGGG
CTCGACATCGGCAAGGTGTGGGTCGCGGACGACGGCGCCGCGGTGGCGGTCTGGACCACGCCGGAGAGCG
TCGAAGCGGGGGCGGTGTTCGCCGAGATCGGCCCGCGCATGGCCGAGTTGAGCGGTTCCCGGCTGGCCGC
GCAGCAACAGATGGAAGGCCTCCTGGCGCCGCACCGGCCCAAGGAGCCCGCGTGGTTCCTGGCCACCGTC
GGAGTCTCGCCCGACCACCAGGGCAAGGGTCTGGGCAGCGCCGTCGTGCTCCCCGGAGTGGAGGCGGCCG
AGCGCGCCGGGGTGCCCGCCTTCCTGGAGACCTCCGCGCCCCGCAACCTCCCCTTCTACGAGCGGCTCGG
CTTCACCGTCACCGCCGACGTCGAGGTGCCCGAAGGACCGCGCACCTGGTGCATGACCCGCAAGCCCGGT
GCCTGAACGCGTTAAGTCGACAATCAACCTCTGGATTACAAAATTTGTGAAAGATTGACTGGTATTCTTA
ACTATGTTGCTCCTTTTACGCTATGTGGATACGCTGCTTTAATGCCTTTGTATCATGCTATTGCTTCCCG
TATGGCTTTCATTTTCTCCTCCTTGTATAAATCCTGGTTGCTGTCTCTTTATGAGGAGTTGTGGCCCGTT
GTCAGGCAACGTGGCGTGGTGTGCACTGTGTTTGCTGACGCAACCCCCACTGGTTGGGGCATTGCCACCA
CCTGTCAGCTCCTTTCCGGGACTTTCGCTTTCCCCCTCCCTATTGCCACGGCGGAACTCATCGCCGCCTG
CCTTGCCCGCTGCTGGACAGGGGCTCGGCTGTTGGGCACTGACAATTCCGTGGTGTTGTCGGGGAAATCA
TCGTCCTTTCCTTGGCTGCTCGCCTGTGTTGCCACCTGGATTCTGCGCGGGACGTCCTTCTGCTACGTCC
CTTCGGCCCTCAATCCAGCGGACCTTCCTTCCCGCGGCCTGCTGCCGGCTCTGCGGCCTCTTCCGCGTCT
TCGCCTTCGCCCTCAGACGAGTCGGATCTCCCTTTGGGCCGCCTCCCCGCGTCGACTTTAAGACCAATGA
CTTACAAGGCAGCTGTAGATCTTAGCCACTTTTTAAAAGAAAAGGGGGGACTGGAAGGGCTAATTCACTC
CCAACGAAGACAAGATCTGCTTTTTGCTTGTACTGGGTCTCTCTGGTTAGACCAGATCTGAGCCTGGGAG
CTCTCTGGCTAACTAGGGAACCCACTGCTTAAGCCTCAATAAAGCTTGCCTTGAGTGCTTCAAGTAGTGT
GTGCCCGTCTGTTGTGTGACTCTGGTAACTAGAGATCCCTCAGACCCTTTTAGTCAGTGTGGAAAATCTC
TAGCAGTACGTATAGTAGTTCATGTCATCTTATTATTCAGTATTTATAACTTGCAAAGAAATGAATATCA
GAGAGTGAGAGGAACTTGTTTATTGCAGCTTATAATGGTTACAAATAAAGCAATAGCATCACAAATTTCA
CAAATAAAGCATTTTTTTCACTGCATTCTAGTTGTGGTTTGTCCAAACTCATCAATGTATCTTATCATGT
CTGGCTCTAGCTATCCCGCCCCTAACTCCGCCCATCCCGCCCCTAACTCCGCCCAGTTCCGCCCATTCTC
CGCCCCATGGCTGACTAATTTTTTTTATTTATGCAGAGGCCGAGGCCGCCTCGGCCTCTGAGCTATTCCA
GAAGTAGTGAGGAGGCTTTTTTGGAGGCCTAGGGACGTACCCAATTCGCCCTATAGTGAGTCGTATTACG
CGCGCTCACTGGCCGTCGTTTTACAACGTCGTGACTGGGAAAACCCTGGCGTTACCCAACTTAATCGCCT
TGCAGCACATCCCCCTTTCGCCAGCTGGCGTAATAGCGAAGAGGCCCGCACCGATCGCCCTTCCCAACAG
TTGCGCAGCCTGAATGGCGAATGGG
[124 nt withheld, positions 4926-5049]
C
[91 nt withheld, positions 5051-5141]
A
[49 nt withheld, positions 5143-5191]
CCTTTGACGTTGGAGTCCACGTTCTTT
[37 nt withheld, positions 5219-5255]
ACCCTATCTCGGTCTATTCTTTTGATTTATAAGGGATTTTGCCGATTTCGGCCTATTGGTTAAAAAATGA
GCTGATTTAACAAAAATTTAACGCGAATTTTAACAAAATATTAACGCTTACAATTTAGGTGGCACTTTTC
GGGGAAATGTGCGCGGAACCCCTATTTGTTTATTTTTCTAAATACATTCAAATATGTATCCGCTCATGAG
ACAATAACCCTGATAAATGCTTCAATAATATTGAAAAAGGAAGAGTATGAGTATTCAACATTTCCGTGTC
GCCCTTATTCCCTTTTTTGCGGCATTTTGCCTTCCTGTTTTTGCTCACCCAGAAACGCTGGTGAAAGTAA
AAGATGCTGAAGATCAGTTGGGTGCACGAGTGGGTTACATCGAACTGGATCTCAACAGCGGTAAGATCCT
TGAGAGTTTTCGCCCCGAAGAACGTTTTCCAATGATGAGCACTTTTAAAGTTCTGCTATGTGGCGCGGTA
TTATCCCGTATTGACGCCGGGCAAGAGCAACTCGGTCGCCGCATACACTATTCTCAGAATGACTTGGTTG
AGTACTCACCAGTCACAGAAAAGCATCTTACGGATGGCATGACAGTAAGAGAATTATGCAGTGCTGCCAT
AACCATGAGTGATAACACTGCGGCCAACTTACTTCTGACAACGATCGGAGGACCGAAGGAGCTAACCGCT
TTTTTGCACAACATGGGGGATCATGTAACTCGCCTTGATCGTTGGGAACCGGAGCTGAATGAAGCCATAC
CAAACGACGAGCGTGACACCACGATGCCTGTAGCAATGGCAACAACGTTGCGCAAACTATTAACTGGCGA
ACTACTTACTCTAGCTTCCCGGCAACAATTAATAGACTGGATGGAGGCGGATAAAGTTGCAGGACCACTT
CTGCGCTCGGCCCTTCCGGCTGGCTGGTTTATTGCTGATAAATCTGGAGCCGGTGAGCGTGGGTCTCGCG
GTATCATTGCAGCACTGGGGCCAGATGGTAAGCCCTCCCGTATCGTAGTTATCTACACGACGGGGAGTCA
GGCAACTATGGATGAACGAAATAGACAGATCGCTGAGATAGGTGCCTCACTGATTAAGCATTGGTAACTG
TCAGACCAAGTTTACTCATATATACTTTAGATTGATTTAAAACTTCATTTTTAATTTAAAAGGATCTAGG
TGAAGATCCTTTTTGATAATCTCATGACCAAAATCCCTTAACGTGAGTTTTCGTTCCACTGAGCGTCAGA
CCCCGTAGAAAAGATCAAAGGATCTTCTTGAGATCCTTTTTTTCTGCGCGTAATCTGCTGCTTGCAAACA
AAAAAACCACCGCTACCAGCGGTGGTTTGTTTGCCGGATCAAGAGCTACCAACTCTTTTTCCGAAGGTAA
CTGGCTTCAGCAGAGCGCAGATACCAAATACTGTTCTTCTAGTGTAGCCGTAGTTAGGCCACCACTTCAA
GAACTCTGTAGCACCGCCTACATACCTCGCTCTGCTAATCCTGTTACCAGTGGCTGCTGCCAGTGGCGAT
AAGTCGTGTCTTACCGGGTTGGACTCAAGACGATAGTTACCGGATAAGGCGCAGCGGTCGGGCTGAACGG
GGGGTTCGTGCACACAGCCCAGCTTGGAGCGAACGACCTACACCGAACTGAGATACCTACAGCGTGAGCT
ATGAGAAAGCGCCACGCTTCCCGAAGGGAGAAAGGCGGACAGGTATCCGGTAAGCGGCAGGGTCGGAACA
GGAGAGCGCACGAGGGAGCTTCCAGGGGGAAACGCCTGGTATCTTTATAGTCCTGTCGGGTTTCGCCACC
TCTGACTTGAGCGTCGATTTTTGTGATGCTCGTCAGGGGGGCGGAGCCTATGGAAAAACGCCAGCAACGC
GGCCTTTTTACGGTTCCTGGCCTTTTGCTGGCCTTTTGCTCACATGTTCTTTCCTGCGTTATCCCCTGAT
TCTGTGGATAACCGTATTACCGCCTTTGAGTGAGCTGATACCGCTCGCCGCAGCCGAACGACCGAGCGCA
GCGAGTCAGTGAGCGAG
Features (pLannotate 1.2.2; 27 found; start..end, strand, type, name):
     12..104     +  CDS            lacI (fragment): lac repressor; lacI; The lac repressor binds to the lac operator to inhibit transcription in E. coli. This inhibition can be relieved by adding lactose or isopropyl-β-D-thiogalactopyranoside (IPTG).
    117..138     +  protein_bind   CAP binding site: CAP binding activates transcription in the presence of cAMP. E. coli catabolite activator protein
    153..183     +  promoter       lac promoter: promoter for the E. coli lac operon
    191..207     +  protein_bind   lac operator: The lac repressor binds to the lac operator to inhibit transcription in E. coli. This inhibition can be relieved by adding lactose or isopropyl-β-D-thiogalactopyranoside (IPTG). lac repressor encoded by lacI
    252..270     +  promoter       T3 promoter: promoter for bacteriophage T3 RNA polymerase
    298..524     +  promoter       RSV promoter: Rous sarcoma virus enhancer/promoter
    525..705     +  LTR            5' LTR (truncated): truncated 5' long terminal repeat (LTR) from HIV-1
    752..877     +  misc_feature   HIV-1 Ψ: packaging signal of human immunodeficiency virus type 1
    861..1224    +  CDS            HIV-1 gag (fragment): gag protein from human immunodeficiency virus 1; gag
   1370..1603    +  misc_feature   RRE: The Rev response element (RRE) of HIV-1 allows for Rev-dependent mRNA export from the nucleus to the cytoplasm.
   1980..2006    +  CDS            Rev (fragment): human immunodeficiency virus 1 (HIV-1) Rev protein; rev; enhances nuclear export of unspliced and incompletely spliced viral mRNAs
   2010..2250    +  promoter       U6 promoter: RNA polymerase III promoter for human U6 snRNA
   2298..2365    +  misc_RNA       tracrRNA (fragment): trans-activating CRISPR RNA for the Streptococcus pyogenes CRISPR/Cas9 system
   2414..2531    +  misc_feature   cPPT/CTS: central polypurine tract and central termination sequence of HIV-1
   2600..2811    +  promoter       EF-1α core promoter: core promoter for human elongation factor EF-1α
   2837..3436    +  CDS            PuroR (fragment): puromycin N-acetyltransferase; pac from Streptomyces; confers resistance to puromycin
   3452..4040    +  misc_feature   WPRE: woodchuck hepatitis virus posttranscriptional regulatory element
   4091..4110    +  misc_feature   cPPT/CTS (fragment): central polypurine tract and central termination sequence of HIV-1
   4112..4345    +  LTR            3' LTR (ΔU3): self-inactivating 3' long terminal repeat (LTR) from HIV-1
   4423..4544    +  polyA_signal   SV40 poly(A) signal: SV40 polyadenylation signal
   4584..4719    +  rep_origin     SV40 ori: SV40 origin of replication
   4740..4758    -  promoter       T7 promoter: promoter for bacteriophage T7 RNA polymerase
   4766..4921    +  CDS            lacZα (fragment): LacZα fragment of β-galactosidase; lacZ fragment
   4926..5354    +  rep_origin     f1 ori (sequence partly withheld): f1 bacteriophage origin of replication; arrow indicates direction of (+) strand synthesis
   5407..5511    +  promoter       AmpR promoter: bla
   5512..6372    +  CDS            AmpR: β-lactamase; bla; confers resistance to ampicillin, carbenicillin, and related antibiotics
   6543..7131    +  rep_origin     ori: high-copy-number ColE1/pMB1/pBR322/pUC origin of replication
