[The description below was written by a language model from this plasmid's Addgene catalogue record and pLannotate feature annotations shown in this document.]
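Description:
DYNLL1 A8.5 gRNA is a third-generation lentiviral CRISPR plasmid built on the pLenti-sgRNA backbone to express a single guide RNA against human DYNLL1. The guide was inserted between two BsmBI sites, both destroyed during cloning, so that it lies downstream of the human U6 RNA polymerase III promoter and directly upstream of the Streptococcus pyogenes guide scaffold (annotated as a tracrRNA fragment). The plasmid encodes no Cas9, so the nuclease must be supplied separately in the target cells. The depositor notes that the listed guide sequence includes the 5′ BsmBI overhang and is therefore not strictly the 20-nucleotide spacer.

The viral cassette begins with an RSV promoter fused to a truncated HIV-1 5′ LTR, an arrangement that makes genomic RNA transcription Tat-independent. This is followed by the Ψ packaging signal with a partial gag sequence, the RRE for Rev-dependent nuclear export, and a cPPT/CTS element. Downstream of the guide cassette, an EF-1α core promoter drives puromycin N-acetyltransferase for selection of transduced mammalian cells, with a WPRE to enhance expression. A self-inactivating ΔU3 3′ LTR closes the cassette, followed by an SV40 poly(A) signal and SV40 origin. In bacteria the plasmid is maintained through a high-copy ColE1/pUC-type origin and ampicillin resistance, and it also carries an f1 origin and residual lac, T3 and T7 cloning-vector elements.

The sequenced record is 7,302 nt, shorter than the catalogued 9,151 bp backbone size; the record does not explain the difference. The plasmid belongs to a guide series used to generate knockout human cell lines for a large-scale analysis of cell-cycle gene knockouts.
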