Addgene plasmid #90661: DYNLL1 A8.5 gRNA
Purpose: 3rd generation lentiviral gRNA plasmid targeting human DYNLL1
Depositing lab: Iain Cheeseman. Depositing organization: Whitehead Institute for Biomedical Research. Publication: Large-Scale Analysis of CRISPR/Cas9 Cell-Cycle Knockouts Reveals the Diversity of p53-Dependent Responses to Cell-Cycle Defects. McKinley KL, Cheeseman IM. Dev Cell. 2017 Feb 27;40(4):405-420.e2. doi: 10.1016/j.devcel.2017.01.012. Epub 2017 Feb 16. PubMed 28216383.
Backbone
  Vector backbone: pLenti-sgRNA
  Backbone manufacturer: Eric Lander & David Sabatini labs (Addgene plasmid #71409)
  Backbone size w/o insert (bp): 9151
  Vector type: Lentiviral, CRISPR
  Selectable markers: Puromycin
Growth in bacteria
  Bacterial resistance: Ampicillin, 100 μg/mL
  Growth temperature: 37°C
  Growth strain: NEB Stable
  Copy number: Unknown
Gene/Insert
  Gene/Insert name: DYNLL1 (Guide Designation A8.5) (alt name: pKMKO series)
  gRNA/shRNA sequence: CACCgCCACCTGGCATTGCATCGTG
  Species: H. sapiens (human)
  Promoter: U6
  Cloning method: Restriction Enzyme; 5′ cloning site BsmBI (destroyed during cloning); 3′ cloning site BsmBI (destroyed during cloning)
  Sequencing primers: 5′ hU6-F (5'-GAGGGCCTATTTCCCATGATT-3'); 3′ EF1a-R (5'-CACGGCGACTACTGCACTTA-3')
Terms and licenses: Academic/Nonprofit Terms; Industry Terms: Not Available to Industry
Depositor comments: Please note that gRNA target sequence listed is not strictly the 20nt spacer sequence, but also contains the 5' BsmBI overhang. For more information about knockout human cell lines generated using this plasmid, please see http://cellcycleknockouts.wi.mit.edu/ .
How to cite: DYNLL1 A8.5 gRNA was a gift from Iain Cheeseman (Addgene plasmid # 90661 ; http://n2t.net/addgene:90661 ; RRID:Addgene_90661)
